Addgene plasmid #57411: mEos2-PSD95-N-14
Purpose: Localization: Membrane Scaffold, Excitation: 505 / 569, Emission: 516 / 581
Depositing lab: Michael Davidson. Depositing organization: Florida State University, Tallahassee.
Backbone
  Vector backbone: mEos2-N1
  Backbone size w/o insert (bp): 4750
  Vector type: Mammalian Expression
  Selectable markers: Neomycin (select with G418)
Growth in bacteria
  Bacterial resistance: Kanamycin, 50 μg/mL
  Growth temperature: 37°C
  Growth strain: DH5alpha
  Copy number: High Copy
Gene/Insert
  Gene/Insert name: PSD95 (alt name: NM_019621.1)
  Species: R. norvegicus (rat)
  Promoter: CMV
  Tag / fusion protein: mEos2 (C terminal on backbone)
  Cloning method: Unknown
  Sequencing primers: 5′ CMV-F; 3′ SV40pA-R
Terms and licenses: Academic/Nonprofit Terms; Industry Terms
Depositor comments: . Excitation = 505 / 569; Emission = 516 / 581
How to cite: mEos2-PSD95-N-14 was a gift from Michael Davidson (Addgene plasmid # 57411 ; http://n2t.net/addgene:57411 ; RRID:Addgene_57411)
