[The description below was written by a language model from this plasmid's Addgene catalogue record.]
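Description:
mEos2-PSD95-N-14 is a mammalian expression plasmid built on the mEos2-N1 backbone (about 4.75 kb without the insert), an N1-style fusion vector in which a gene of interest is placed upstream of the fluorescent protein. It is maintained in E. coli as a high-copy plasmid under kanamycin selection, and it carries a neomycin resistance marker that allows G418 selection of transfected mammalian cells. The record does not include a feature table, so the origin of replication and other backbone elements are not itemised. The listed sequencing primers indicate that the expression cassette lies between the CMV promoter and an SV40 polyadenylation signal.

The insert is rat (R. norvegicus) PSD95, the postsynaptic density scaffold protein, expressed from the constitutive CMV promoter with mEos2 fused to its C terminus. The "N-14" in the name probably refers to the linker joining the two proteins, but the record does not say so, and the cloning method is listed as unknown. mEos2 is a monomeric green-to-red photoconvertible fluorescent protein. The two recorded spectral pairs correspond to its two states, with excitation/emission of 505/516 nm for the green form and 569/581 nm for the red form after photoconversion.

The catalogue describes the construct as a localization marker for a membrane scaffold. It is therefore suited to visualising PSD95 distribution in transfected cells. The photoconvertible tag generally lends itself to tracking selected protein populations over time and to single-molecule localization microscopy such as PALM, although the record does not name specific applications.
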