>Addgene plasmid #57411 | mEos2-PSD95-N-14 | depositor partial sequence | sequence record 88544 | insert sequence
TAGCGCTACCGGACTCAGATCTCGAGGCCACCATGGACTGTCTCTGTATAGTGACAACCAAGAAATACCG
CTACCAAGATGAAGACACGCCCCCTCTGGAACACAGCCCGGCCCACCTCCCCAACCAGGCCAATTCTCCC
CCTGTGATTGTCAACACGGACACCCTAGAAGCCCCAGGATATGAGTTGCAGGTGAATGGAACAGAGGGGG
AGATGGAGTATGAGGAGATCACATTGGAAAGGGGTAACTCAGGTCTGGGCTTCAGCATCGCAGGTGGCAC
TGACAACCCGCACATCGGTGACGACCCGTCCATTTTTATCACCAAGATCATTCCTGGTGGGGCTGCAGCC
CAGGATGGCCGCCTCAGGGTCAATGACAGCATCCTGTTTGTAAATGAAGTGGATGTTCGGGAGGTGACCC
ATTCAGCTGCGGTGGAGGCCCTCAAAGAGGCAGGTTCCATCGTTCGCCTCTATGTCATGCGCCGGAAACC
CCCAGCCGAAAAGGTCATGGAGATCAAACTCATCAAAGGGCCTAAAGGACTTGGCTTCAGCATTGCGGGG
GGCGTTGGGAACCAGCACATCCCTGGAGATAACAGCATCTATGTAACGAAGATCATCGAAGGAGGTGCTG
CCCACAAGGATGGCAGGTTGCAGATTGGAGACAAGATCCTGGCGGTCAACAGTGTGGGGCTGGAGGACGT
CATGCACGAGGATGCCGTGGCAGCCCTGAAGAACACATATGACGTTGTGTACCTAAAGGTGGCCAAGCCC
AGCAATGCCTACCTGAGTGACAGCTATGCTCCCCCAGACATCACAACCTCGTATTCTCAGCACCTGGACA
ATGAGATCAGTCATAGCAGCTACTTGGGCACTGACTACCCCACAGCCATGACCCCCACTTCCCCTCGGCG
CTACTCCCCTGTGGCCAAGGACCTGCTGGGGGAGGAAGACATTCCCCGGGAACCAAGGCGGATCGTGATC
CATCGGGGCTCCACCGGCCTGGGCTTCAACATCGTGGGCGGCGAGGATGGTGAAGGCATCTTCATCTCCT
TCATCCTTGCTGGGGGTCCAGCCGACCTCAGTGGGGAGCTACGGAAGGGGGACCAGATCCTGTCGGTCAA
TGGTGTTGACCTCCGCAATGCCAGTCACGAACAGGCTGCCATTGCCCTGAAGAATGCGGGTCAGACGGTC
ACGATCATCGCTCAGTATAAACCAGAAGAGTATAGTCGATTCGAGGCCAAGATCCATGATCTTCGGGAAC
AGCTCATGAATAGTAGCCTAGGCTCAGGGACTGCATCCTTGCGAAGCAACCCCAAGAGGGGCTTCTACAT
TAGGGCCCTGTTTGATTACGACAAGACCAAGGACTGCGGTTTCTTGAGCCAGGCCCTGAGCTTCCGCTTC
GGGGATGTGCTTCATGTCATTGACGCTGGTGACGAAGAGTGGTGGCAAGCACGGCGGGTCCACTCCGACA
GTGAGACCGACGACATTGGCTTCATTCCCAGCAAACGGCGGGTCGAGCGACGAGAGTGGTCAAGGTTAAA
GGCCAAGGACTGGGGCTCCAGCTCTGGATCACAGGGTCGAGAAGACTCGGTTCTGAGCTATGAGACGGTG
ACCCAGATGGAAGTGCACTATGCTCGTCCCATCATCATCCTTGGACCCACCAAAGACCGTGCCAACGATG
ATCTTCTCTCCGAGTTCCCCGACAAGTTTGGATCCTGTGTCCCTCATACGACACGTCCTAAGCGGGAATA
TGAGATAGACGGCCGGGATTACCACTTTGTCTCCTCCCGGGAGAAAATGGAGAAGGACATCCAGGCACAC
AAGTTCATTGAGGCTGGCCAGTACAACAGCCACCTCTATGGGACCAGCGTCCAGTCTGTGCGAGAGGTAG
CAGAGCAGGGGAAGCACTGCATCCTCGATGTCTCGGCCAATGCCGTGCGGCGGCTGCAGGCGGCCCACCT
GCACCCCATCGCCATCTTCATCCGTCCCCGCTCCCTGGAGAATGTGCTAGAGATCAATAAGCGGATCACA
GAGGAGCAAGCCCGGAAAGCCTTCGACAGAGCCACGAAGCTGGAGCAGGAGTTCACAGAGTGCTTCTCAG
CCATCGTAGAGGGCGACAGCTTTGAAGAGATCTATCACAAAGTGAAACGTGTCATTGAAGACCTCTCAGG
CCCCTACATCTGGGTCCCAGCCCGAGAGAGACTCGGCAGCGCATCCGGCGGAAGCGGAAGCGGACCGGTC
GCCACCATGAGTGCGATTAAGCCAGACATGAAGATCAAACTCCGTATGGAAGGCAACGTAAACGGGCACC
ACTTTGTGATCGACGGAGATGGTACAGGCAAGCCTTTTGAGGGAAAACAGAGTATGGATCTTGAAGTCAA
AGAGGGCGGACCTCTGCCTTTTGCCTTTGATATCCTGACCACTGCATTCCATTACGGCAACAGGGTATTC
GCCAAATATCCAGACAACATACAAGACTATTTTAAGCAGTCGTTTCCTAAGGGGTATTCGTGGGAACGAA
GCTTGACTTTCGAAGACGGGGGCATTTGCATTGCCAGAAACGACATAACAATGGAAGGGGACACTTTCTA
TAATAAAGTTCGATTTTATGGTACCAACTTTCCCGCCAATGGTCCAGTTATGCAGAAGAAGACGCTGAAA
TGGGAGCCCTCCACTGAGAAAATGTATGTGCGTGATGGAGTGCTGACGGGTGATATTCATATGGCTTTGT
TGCTTGAAGGAAATGCCCATTACCGATGTGACTTCAGAACTACTTACAAAGCTAAGGAGAAGGGTGTCAA
GTTACCAGGCTACCACTTTGTGGACCACTGCATTGAGATTTTAAGCCATGACAAAGATTACAACAAGGTT
AAGCTGTATGAGCATGCTGTTGCTCATTCTGGATTGCCTGACAATGCCAGACGATAAGCGGCCGCGACTC
TAGATCATAATCAGCCATAC
