>Addgene plasmid #57411 | mEos2-PSD95-N-14 | addgene partial sequence | sequence record 107751 | CMV-F 5'-CGCAAATGGGCGGTAGGCGTG-3'
GCAGAGCTGGTTTAGTGACCGTCAGATCCGCTAGCGCTACCGGACTCAGATCTCGAGGCCACCATGGACT
GTCTCTGTATAGTGACAACCAAGAAATACCGCTACCAAGATGAAGACACGCCCCCTCTGGAACACAGCCC
GGCCCACCTCCCCAACCAGGCCAATTCTCCCCCTGTGATTGTCAACACGGACACCCTAGAAGCCCCAGGA
TATGAGTTGCAGGTGAATGGAACAGAGGGGGAGATGGAGTATGAGGAGATCACATTGGAAAGGGGTAACT
CAGGTCTGGGCTTCAGCATCGCAGGTGGCACTGACAACCCGCACATCGGTGACGACCCGTCCATTTTTAT
CACCAAGATCATTCCTGGTGGGGCTGCAGCCCAGGATGGCCGCCTCAGGGTCAATGACAGCATCCTGTTT
GTAAATGAAGTGGATGTTCGGGAGGTGACCCATTCAGCTGCGGTGGAGGCCCTCAAAGAGGCAGGTTCCA
TCGTTCGCCTCTATGTCATGCGCCGGAAACCCCCAGCCGAAAAGGTCATGGAGATCAAACTCATCAAAGG
GCCTAAAGGACTTGGCTTCAGCATTGCGGGGGGCGTTGGGAACCAGCACATCCCTGGAGATAACAGCATC
TATGTAACGAAGATCATCGAAGGAGGTGCTGCCCACAAGGATGGCAGGTTGCAGATTGGAGACAAGATCC
TGGCGGTCAACAGTGTGGGGCTGGAGGACGTCATGCACGAGGATGCCGTGGCAGCCCTGAAGAACACATA
TGACGTTGTGTACCTAAAGGTGGCCAAGCCCAGCAATGCCTACCTGAGTGACAGCTATGCTCCCCCAGAC
ATCACAACCTCGTATTCTCAGCACCTGGACAATGAGATCAGTCATAGCAGCTACTTGGGCACTGACTACC
CCACAGCCATGACCCCCACTTCCCCTCGGCGCTACTCCCCTGTGGCCAAGGACCTG
